>Addgene plasmid #14654 | pcDNA3 Tat HA (P#29) | addgene full sequence | sequence record 142532 | Addgene NGS Result
GACGGATCGGGAGATCTCCCGATCCCCTATGGTGCACTCTCAGTACAATCTGCTCTGATGCCGCATAGTT
AAGCCAGTATCTGCTCCCTGCTTGTGTGTTGGAGGTCGCTGAGTAGTGCGCGAGCAAAATTTAAGCTACA
ACAAGGCAAGGCTTGACCGACAATTGCATGAAGAATCTGCTTAGGGTTAGGCGTTTTGCGCTGCTTCGCG
ATGTACGGGCCAGATATACGCGTTGACATTGATTATTGACTAGTTATTAATAGTAATCAATTACGGGGTC
ATTAGTTCATAGCCCATATATGGAGTTCCGCGTTACATAACTTACGGTAAATGGCCCGCCTGGCTGACCG
CCCAACGACCCCCGCCCATTGACGTCAATAATGACGTATGTTCCCATAGTAACGCCAATAGGGACTTTCC
ATTGACGTCAATGGGTGGAGTATTTACGGTAAACTGCCCACTTGGCAGTACATCAAGTGTATCATATGCC
AAGTACGCCCCCTATTGACGTCAATGACGGTAAATGGCCCGCCTGGCATTATGCCCAGTACATGACCTTA
TGGGACTTTCCTACTTGGCAGTACATCTACGTATTAGTCATCGCTATTACCATGGTGATGCGGTTTTGGC
AGTACATCAATGGGCGTGGATAGCGGTTTGACTCACGGGGATTTCCAAGTCTCCACCCCATTGACGTCAA
TGGGAGTTTGTTTTGGCACCAAAATCAACGGGACTTTCCAAAATGTCGTAACAACTCCGCCCCATTGACG
CAAATGGGCGGTAGGCGTGTACGGTGGGAGGTCTATATAAGCAGAGCTCTCTGGCTAACTAGAGAACCCA
CTGCTTACTGGCTTATCGAAATTAATACGACTCACTATAGGGAGACCCAAGCTTGGTACCGAGCTCGGAT
CCGCCACCATGGAGCCAGTAGATCCTAATCTAGAGCCCTGGAAGCATCCAGGAAGTCAGCCTAGGACTGC
TTGTAACAATTGCTATTGTAAAAAGTGTTGCTTTCATTGCTACGCGTGTTTCACAAGAAAAGGCTTAGGC
ATCTCCTATGGCAGGAAGAAGCGGAGACAGCGACGAAGAGCTCCTCAGGACAGTCAGACTCATCAAGCTT
CTCTATCAAAGCAACCCGCCTCCCAGTCCCGAGGGGACCCGACAGGGCCCACGGAATCGAAGAAGAAGGT
GGAGAGAGAGACAGAGACAGATCCGTTCGATTACCCATACGATGTTCCAGATTACGCTGCCTGAGAATTC
TGCAGATATCCATCACACTGGCGGCCGCTCGAGCATGCATCTAGAGGGCCCTATTCTATAGTGTCACCTA
AATGCTAGAGCTCGCTGATCAGCCTCGACTGTGCCTTCTAGTTGCCAGCCATCTGTTGTTTGCCCCTCCC
CCGTGCCTTCCTTGACCCTGGAAGGTGCCACTCCCACTGTCCTTTCCTAATAAAATGAGGAAATTGCATC
GCATTGTCTGAGTAGGTGTCATTCTATTCTGGGGGGTGGGGTGGGGCAGGACAGCAAGGGGGAGGATTGG
GAAGACAATAGCAGGCATGCTGGGGATGCGGTGGGCTCTATGGCTTCTGAGGCGGAAAGAACCAGCTGGG
GCTCTAGGGGGTATCCCC
[124 nt withheld, positions 1629-1752]
C
[91 nt withheld, positions 1754-1844]
A
[49 nt withheld, positions 1846-1894]
CCTTTGACGTTGGAGTCCACGTTCTTT
[37 nt withheld, positions 1922-1958]
ACCCTATCTCGGTCTATTCTTTTGATTTATAAGGGATTTTGCCGATTTCGGCCTATTGGTTAAAAAATGA
GCTGATTTAACAAAAATTTAACGCGAATTAATTCTGTGGAATGTGTGTCAGTTAGGGTGTGGAAAGTCCC
CAGGCTCCCCAGCAGGCAGAAGTATGCAAAGCATGCATCTCAATTAGTCAGCAACCAGGTGTGGAAAGTC
CCCAGGCTCCCCAGCAGGCAGAAGTATGCAAAGCATGCATCTCAATTAGTCAGCAACCATAGTCCCGCCC
CTAACTCCGCCCATCCCGCCCCTAACTCCGCCCAGTTCCGCCCATTCTCCGCCCCATGGCTGACTAATTT
TTTTTATTTATGCAGAGGCCGAGGCCGCCTCTGCCTCTGAGCTATTCCAGAAGTAGTGAGGAGGCTTTTT
TGGAGGCCTAGGCTTTTGCAAAAAGCTCCCGGGAGCTTGTATATCCATTTTCGGATCTGATCAAGAGACA
GGATGAGGATCGTTTCGCATGATTGAACAAGATGGATTGCACGCAGGTTCTCCGGCCGCTTGGGTGGAGA
GGCTATTCGGCTATGACTGGGCACAACAGACAATCGGCTGCTCTGATGCCGCCGTGTTCCGGCTGTCAGC
GCAGGGGCGCCCGGTTCTTTTTGTCAAGACCGACCTGTCCGGTGCCCTGAATGAACTGCAGGACGAGGCA
GCGCGGCTATCGTGGCTGGCCACGACGGGCGTTCCTTGCGCAGCTGTGCTCGACGTTGTCACTGAAGCGG
GAAGGGACTGGCTGCTATTGGGCGAAGTGCCGGGGCAGGATCTCCTGTCATCTCACCTTGCTCCTGCCGA
GAAAGTATCCATCATGGCTGATGCAATGCGGCGGCTGCATACGCTTGATCCGGCTACCTGCCCATTCGAC
CACCAAGCGAAACATCGCATCGAGCGAGCACGTACTCGGATGGAAGCCGGTCTTGTCGATCAGGATGATC
TGGACGAAGAGCATCAGGGGCTCGCGCCAGCCGAACTGTTCGCCAGGCTCAAGGCGCGCATGCCCGACGG
CGAGGATCTCGTCGTGACCCATGGCGATGCCTGCTTGCCGAATATCATGGTGGAAAATGGCCGCTTTTCT
GGATTCATCGACTGTGGCCGGCTGGGTGTGGCGGACCGCTATCAGGACATAGCGTTGGCTACCCGTGATA
TTGCTGAAGAGCTTGGCGGCGAATGGGCTGACCGCTTCCTCGTGCTTTACGGTATCGCCGCTCCCGATTC
GCAGCGCATCGCCTTCTATCGCCTTCTTGACGAGTTCTTCTGAGCGGGACTCTGGGGTTCGAAATGACCG
ACCAAGCGACGCCCAACCTGCCATCACGAGATTTCGATTCCACCGCCGCCTTCTATGAAAGGTTGGGCTT
CGGAATCGTTTTCCGGGACGCCGGCTGGATGATCCTCCAGCGCGGGGATCTCATGCTGGAGTTCTTCGCC
CACCCCAACTTGTTTATTGCAGCTTATAATGGTTACAAATAAAGCAATAGCATCACAAATTTCACAAATA
AAGCATTTTTTTCACTGCATTCTAGTTGTGGTTTGTCCAAACTCATCAATGTATCTTATCATGTCTGTAT
ACCGTCGACCTCTAGCTAGAGCTTGGCGTAATCATGGTCATAGCTGTTTCCTGTGTGAAATTGTTATCCG
CTCACAATTCCACACAACATACGAGCCGGAAGCATAAAGTGTAAAGCCTGGGGTGCCTAATGAGTGAGCT
AACTCACATTAATTGCGTTGCGCTCACTGCCCGCTTTCCAGTCGGGAAACCTGTCGTGCCAGCTGCATTA
ATGAATCGGCCAACGCGCGGGGAGAGGCGGTTTGCGTATTGGGCGCTCTTCCGCTTCCTCGCTCACTGAC
TCGCTGCGCTCGGTCGTTCGGCTGCGGCGAGCGGTATCAGCTCACTCAAAGGCGGTAATACGGTTATCCA
CAGAATCAGGGGATAACGCAGGAAAGAACATGTGAGCAAAAGGCCAGCAAAAGGCCAGGAACCGTAAAAA
GGCCGCGTTGCTGGCGTTTTTCCATAGGCTCCGCCCCCCTGACGAGCATCACAAAAATCGACGCTCAAGT
CAGAGGTGGCGAAACCCGACAGGACTATAAAGATACCAGGCGTTTCCCCCTGGAAGCTCCCTCGTGCGCT
CTCCTGTTCCGACCCTGCCGCTTACCGGATACCTGTCCGCCTTTCTCCCTTCGGGAAGCGTGGCGCTTTC
TCATAGCTCACGCTGTAGGTATCTCAGTTCGGTGTAGGTCGTTCGCTCCAAGCTGGGCTGTGTGCACGAA
CCCCCCGTTCAGCCCGACCGCTGCGCCTTATCCGGTAACTATCGTCTTGAGTCCAACCCGGTAAGACACG
ACTTATCGCCACTGGCAGCAGCCACTGGTAACAGGATTAGCAGAGCGAGGTATGTAGGCGGTGCTACAGA
GTTCTTGAAGTGGTGGCCTAACTACGGCTACACTAGAAGAACAGTATTTGGTATCTGCGCTCTGCTGAAG
CCAGTTACCTTCGGAAAAAGAGTTGGTAGCTCTTGATCCGGCAAACAAACCACCGCTGGTAGCGGTGGTT
TTTTTGTTTGCAAGCAGCAGATTACGCGCAGAAAAAAAGGATCTCAAGAAGATCCTTTGATCTTTTCTAC
GGGGTCTGACGCTCAGTGGAACGAAAACTCACGTTAAGGGATTTTGGTCATGAGATTATCAAAAAGGATC
TTCACCTAGATCCTTTTAAATTAAAAATGAAGTTTTAAATCAATCTAAAGTATATATGAGTAAACTTGGT
CTGACAGTTACCAATGCTTAATCAGTGAGGCACCTATCTCAGCGATCTGTCTATTTCGTTCATCCATAGT
TGCCTGACTCCCCGTCGTGTAGATAACTACGATACGGGAGGGCTTACCATCTGGCCCCAGTGCTGCAATG
ATACCGCGAGACCCACGCTCACCGGCTCCAGATTTATCAGCAATAAACCAGCCAGCCGGAAGGGCCGAGC
GCAGAAGTGGTCCTGCAACTTTATCCGCCTCCATCCAGTCTATTAATTGTTGCCGGGAAGCTAGAGTAAG
TAGTTCGCCAGTTAATAGTTTGCGCAACGTTGTTGCCATTGCTACAGGCATCGTGGTGTCACGCTCGTCG
TTTGGTATGGCTTCATTCAGCTCCGGTTCCCAACGATCAAGGCGAGTTACATGATCCCCCATGTTGTGCA
AAAAAGCGGTTAGCTCCTTCGGTCCTCCGATCGTTGTCAGAAGTAAGTTGGCCGCAGTGTTATCACTCAT
GGTTATGGCAGCACTGCATAATTCTCTTACTGTCATGCCATCCGTAAGATGCTTTTCTGTGACTGGTGAG
TACTCAACCAAGTCATTCTGAGAATAGTGTATGCGGCGACCGAGTTGCTCTTGCCCGGCGTCAATACGGG
ATAATACCGCGCCACATAGCAGAACTTTAAAAGTGCTCATCATTGGAAAACGTTCTTCGGGGCGAAAACT
CTCAAGGATCTTACCGCTGTTGAGATCCAGTTCGATGTAACCCACTCGTGCACCCAACTGATCTTCAGCA
TCTTTTACTTTCACCAGCGTTTCTGGGTGAGCAAAAACAGGAAGGCAAAATGCCGCAAAAAAGGGAATAA
GGGCGACACGGAAATGTTGAATACTCATACTCTTCCTTTTTCAATATTATTGAAGCATTTATCAGGGTTA
TTGTCTCATGAGCGGATACATATTTGAATGTATTTAGAAAAATAAACAAATAGGGGTTCCGCGCACATTT
CCCCGAAAAGTGCCACCTGACGTC
Features (pLannotate 1.2.2; 22 found; start..end, strand, type, name):
     28..80      -  misc_feature   bom (fragment): basis of mobility region from pBR322
    235..614     +  enhancer       CMV enhancer: human cytomegalovirus immediate early enhancer
    615..818     +  promoter       CMV promoter: human cytomegalovirus (CMV) immediate early promoter
    814..847     +  LTR            5' LTR (truncated) (fragment): truncated 5' long terminal repeat (LTR) from HIV-1
    863..881     +  promoter       T7 promoter: promoter for bacteriophage T7 RNA polymerase
    919..1176    +  CDS            tat: TAT_HV112 - Experimental evidence at protein level: Swiss-Prot protein existence level 1. Extracellular circulating Tat can be endocytosed by surrounding uninfected cells via the binding to several surface receptors such as CD26, CXCR4, heparan sulfate proteoglycans (HSPG) or LDLR. Neurons are rarely infected, but they internalize Tat via their LDLR. Through its interaction with nuclear HATs, Tat is potentially able to control the acetylation-dependent cellular gene expression. Modulates the expression of many cellular genes involved in cell survival, proliferation or in coding for cytokines o
   1222..1248    +  CDS            3xHA (fragment): three tandem HA epitope tags
   1315..1333    -  promoter       SP6 promoter: promoter for bacteriophage SP6 RNA polymerase
   1359..1583    +  polyA_signal   bGH poly(A) signal: bovine growth hormone polyadenylation signal
   1587..1608    +  promoter       SV40 promoter (fragment): SV40 enhancer and early promoter
   1629..2057    +  rep_origin     f1 ori (sequence partly withheld): f1 bacteriophage origin of replication; arrow indicates direction of (+) strand synthesis
   2071..2400    +  promoter       SV40 promoter: SV40 enhancer and early promoter
   2467..3258    +  CDS            neo: KKA2_KLEPN - Also known as kan, nptII. Experimental evidence at protein level: Swiss-Prot protein existence level 1. Resistance to kanamycin, neomycin, paromomycin, ribostamycin, butirosin and gentamicin B. From Klebsiella pneumoniae.
   3282..3440    +  CDS            ble (fragment): BLE_KLEPN - Experimental evidence at protein level: Swiss-Prot protein existence level 1. Binding protein with a strong affinity to the bleomycin family of antibiotics. Binds to CL990; an antimitotic-antibiotic compound. From Klebsiella pneumoniae.
   3435..3556    +  polyA_signal   SV40 poly(A) signal: SV40 polyadenylation signal
   3629..3645    -  protein_bind   lac operator: The lac repressor binds to the lac operator to inhibit transcription in E. coli. This inhibition can be relieved by adding lactose or isopropyl-β-D-thiogalactopyranoside (IPTG). lac repressor encoded by lacI
   3653..3683    -  promoter       lac promoter: promoter for the E. coli lac operon
   3698..3719    -  protein_bind   CAP binding site: CAP binding activates transcription in the presence of cAMP. E. coli catabolite activator protein
   3732..3824    -  CDS            lacI (fragment): lac repressor; lacI; The lac repressor binds to the lac operator to inhibit transcription in E. coli. This inhibition can be relieved by adding lactose or isopropyl-β-D-thiogalactopyranoside (IPTG).
   4007..4595    -  rep_origin     ori: high-copy-number ColE1/pMB1/pBR322/pUC origin of replication
   4766..5626    -  CDS            AmpR: β-lactamase; bla; confers resistance to ampicillin, carbenicillin, and related antibiotics
   5627..5731    -  promoter       AmpR promoter: bla
