[The description below was written by a language model from this plasmid's Addgene catalogue record and pLannotate feature annotations shown in this document.]
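Description:
pcDNA3 Tat HA (P#29) is a mammalian expression plasmid built on the Invitrogen pcDNA3 backbone that encodes the HIV-1 transactivator Tat with a C-terminal HA epitope tag. It is propagated in E. coli as a high-copy plasmid through a ColE1/pUC-type origin and selected with ampicillin via the β-lactamase gene. An f1 origin is also present, allowing single-stranded DNA production. For mammalian cells, a neomycin phosphotransferase cassette driven by the SV40 enhancer/early promoter and terminated by the SV40 poly(A) signal permits G418 selection of stable transfectants.

The Tat insert sits between the BamHI and EcoRI sites of the polylinker, downstream of the human cytomegalovirus immediate-early enhancer and promoter and upstream of the bovine growth hormone polyadenylation signal, giving strong constitutive expression after transfection. Flanking T7 and SP6 promoters allow in vitro transcription and serve as sequencing primer sites. The depositor describes the insert as the wild-type Tat gene, nucleotides 1-360. The annotated tat coding region spans about 260 bp and is followed shortly by a single HA-length match (annotated as a fragment of a 3xHA tag). The catalogue insert size of 1080 bp is hard to reconcile with the sequenced total of 5,762 nt on a roughly 5.5 kb backbone, which points to a much smaller insert. Other short annotations, such as the truncated HIV LTR, ble and lacI fragments, are probably backbone remnants or partial matches rather than functional elements.

The associated publication concerns Tat binding to the CDK-activating kinase and stimulating phosphorylation of the RNA polymerase II C-terminal domain. The plasmid therefore suits expression of epitope-tagged Tat for transactivation assays, immunoprecipitation and detection with anti-HA antibodies.
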