Addgene plasmid #14654: pcDNA3 Tat HA (P#29)
Depositing lab: Matija Peterlin. Depositing organization: University of California, San Francisco (UCSF). Publication: The HIV transactivator TAT binds to the CDK-activating kinase and activates the phosphorylation of the carboxy-terminal domain of RNA polymerase II. Cujec TP, Okamoto H, Fujinaga K, Meyer J, Chamberlin H, Morgan DO, Peterlin BM. Genes Dev. 1997 Oct 15. 11(20):2645-57. 10.1101/gad.11.20.2645 PubMed 9334327.
Backbone
  Vector backbone: pcDNA3
  Backbone manufacturer: Invitrogen
  Backbone size w/o insert (bp): 5500
  Vector type: Mammalian Expression
  Selectable markers: Neomycin (select with G418)
Growth in bacteria
  Bacterial resistance: Ampicillin, 100 μg/mL
  Growth temperature: 37°C
  Growth strain: DH5alpha
  Copy number: High Copy
Gene/Insert
  Gene/Insert name: Tat
  Species: HIV
  Insert size (bp): 1080
  Entrez Gene: tat (a.k.a. HIV1gp5)
  Tag / fusion protein: HA (C terminal on insert)
  Cloning method: Restriction Enzyme; 5′ cloning site BamHI (not destroyed); 3′ cloning site EcoRI (not destroyed)
  Sequencing primers: 5′ T7
Terms and licenses: Academic/Nonprofit Terms; Industry Terms: Not Available to Industry
Depositor comments: Wild-type Tat gene, nucleotides 1-360.
How to cite: pcDNA3 Tat HA (P#29) was a gift from Matija Peterlin (Addgene plasmid # 14654 ; http://n2t.net/addgene:14654 ; RRID:Addgene_14654)
