>Addgene plasmid #14654 | pcDNA3 Tat HA (P#29) | addgene partial sequence | sequence record 21213 | SP6 5'-ATTTAGGTGACACTATAG-3'
TGATGGATATCTGCAGAATTCTCAGGCAGCGTAATCTGGAACATCGTATGGGTAATCGAACGGATCTGTC
TCTGTCTCTCTCTCCACCTTCTTCTTCGATTCCGTGGGCCCTGTCGGGTCCCCTCGGGACTGGGAGGCGG
GTTGCTTTGATAGAGAAGCTTGATGAGTCTGACTGTCCTGAGGAGCTCTTCGTCGCTGTCTCCGCTTCTT
CCTGCCATAGGAGATGCCTAAGCCTTTTCTTGTGAAACACGCGTAGCAATGAAAGCAACACTTTTTACAA
TAGCAATTGTTACAAGCAGTCCTAGGCTGACTTCCTGGATGCTTCCAGGGCTCTAGATTAGGATCTACTG
GCTCCATGGTGGCGGATCCGAGCTCGGTACCAAGCTTGGGTCTCCCTATAGTGAGTCGTATTAATTTCGA
TAAGCCAGTAAGCAGTGGGTTCTCTAGTTAGCCAGAGAGCTCTGCTTATATAGACCTCCCACCGTACACG
CCTACCGCCCATTTGCGTCAATGGGGCGGAGTTGTTACGACATTTTGGAAAGTCCCGTTGATTTTGGTGC
CAAAACAAACTCCCATTGACGTCAATGGGGTGGAGACTTGGAAATCCCCGTGAGTCAAACCGCTATCCAC
GCCCATTGATGTACTGCCAAAACCGCATCACCATGGTAATAGCGATGACTAATACGTAGATGTACTGCCA
AGTAGGAAAGTCCCATAAGGTCATGTACTGGGCATAATGCCAGGCGG
