>Addgene plasmid #14654 | pcDNA3 Tat HA (P#29) | addgene partial sequence | sequence record 126249 | CMV-F 5'-CGCAAATGGGCGGTAGGCGTG-3'
AGCAGAGCTCTCTGGCTAACTAGAGAACCCACTGCTTACTGGCTTATCGAAATTAATACGACTCACTATA
GGGAGACCCAAGCTTGGTACCGAGCTCGGATCCGCCACCATGGAGCCAGTAGATCCTAATCTAGAGCCCT
GGAAGCATCCAGGAAGTCAGCCTAGGACTGCTTGTAACAATTGCTATTGTAAAAAGTGTTGCTTTCATTG
CTACGCGTGTTTCACAAGAAAAGGCTTAGGCATCTCCTATGGCAGGAAGAAGCGGAGACAGCGACGAAGA
GCTCCTCAGGACAGTCAGACTCATCAAGCTTCTCTATCAAAGCAACCCGCCTCCCAGTCCCGAGGGGACC
CGACAGGGCCCACGGAATCGAAGAAGAAGGTGGAGAGAGAGACAGAGACAGATCCGTTCGATTACCCATA
CGATGTTCCAGATTACGCTGCCTGAGAATTCTGCAGATATCCATCACACTGGCGGCCGCTCGAGCATGCA
TCTAGAGGGCCCTATTCTATAGTGTCACCTAAATGCTAGAGCTCGCTGATCAGCCTCGACTGTGCCTTCT
AGTTGCCAGCCATCTGTTGTTTGCCCCTCCCCCGTGCCTTCCTTGACCCTGGAAGGTGCCACTCCCACTG
TCCTTTCCTAATAAAATGAGGAAATTGCATCGCATTGTCTGAGTAGGTGTCATTCTATTCTGGGGGGTGG
GGTGGGGCAGGACAGCAAGGGGGAGGATTGGGAAGACAATAGCAGGCATGCTGGGGATGCGGTGGGCTCT
ATGGCTTCTGAGGCGGAAAGAACCAGCTGGGGCTCTAGGGGGTATCCCCACGCGCCCTGTAGCGGCGCAT
TAAGCGCGGCGG
